>Addgene plasmid #82246 | pDONR223_ATG5_WT | addgene full sequence | sequence record 165156 | Addgene NGS result
AGATCAAAGGATCTTCTTGAGATCCTTTTTTTCTGCGCGTAATCTGCTGCTTGCAAACAAAAAAACCACC
GCTACCAGCGGTGGTTTGTTTGCCGGATCAAGAGCTACCAACTCTTTTTCCGAAGGTAACTGGCTTCAGC
AGAGCGCAGATACCAAATACTGTTCTTCTAGTGTAGCCGTAGTTAGGCCACCACTTCAAGAACTCTGTAG
CACCGCCTACATACCTCGCTCTGCTAATCCTGTTACCAGTGGCTGCTGCCAGTGGCGATAAGTCGTGTCT
TACCGGGTTGGACTCAAGACGATAGTTACCGGATAAGGCGCAGCGGTCGGGCTGAACGGGGGGTTCGTGC
ACACAGCCCAGCTTGGAGCGAACGACCTACACCGAACTGAGATACCTACAGCGTGAGCTATGAGAAAGCG
CCACGCTTCCCGAAGGGAGAAAGGCGGACAGGTATCCGGTAAGCGGCAGGGTCGGAACAGGAGAGCGCAC
GAGGGAGCTTCCAGGGGGAAACGCCTGGTATCTTTATAGTCCTGTCGGGTTTCGCCACCTCTGACTTGAG
CGTCGATTTTTGTGATGCTCGTCAGGGGGGCGGAGCCTATGGAAAAACGCCAGCAACGCGGCCTTTTTAC
GGTTCCTGGCCTTTTGCTGGCCTTTTGCTCACATGTTCTTTCCTGCGTTATCCCCTGATTCTGTGGATAA
CCGTATTACCGCCTTTGAGTGAGCTGATACCGCTCGCCGCAGCCGAACGACCGAGCGCAGCGAGTCAGTG
AGCGAGGAAGCGGAAGAGCGCCCAATACGCAAACCGCCTCTCCCCGCGCGTTGGCCGATTCATTAATGCA
GCTGGCACGACAGGTTTCCCGACTGGAAAGCGGGCAGTGAGCGCAACGCAATTAATACGCGTACCGCTAG
CCAGGAAGAGTTTGTAGAAACGCAAAAAGGCCATCCGTCAGGATGGCCTTCTGCTTAGTTTGATGCCTGG
CAGTTTATGGCGGGCGTCCTGCCCGCCACCCTCCGGGCCGTTGCTTCACAACGTTCAAATCCGCTCCCGG
CGGATTTGTCCTACTCAGGAGAGCGTTCACCGACAAACAACAGATAAAACGAAAGGCCCAGTCTTCCGAC
TGAGCCTTTCGTTTTATTTGATGCCTGGCAGTTCCCTACTCTCGCGTTAACGCTAGCATGGATGTTTTCC
CAGTCACGACGTTGTAAAACGACGGCCAGTCTTAAGCTCGGGCCCCAAATAATGATTTTATTTTGACTGA
TAGTGACCTGTTCGTTGCAACAAATTGATGAGCAATGCTTTTTTATAATGCCAACTTTGTACAAAAAAGT
TGGCATGACAGATGACAAAGATGTGCTTCGAGATGTGTGGTTTGGACGAATTCCAACTTGTTTCACGCTA
TATCAGGATGAGATAACTGAAAGGGAAGCAGAACCATACTATTTGCTTTTGCCAAGAGTAAGTTATTTGA
CGTTGGTAACTGACAAAGTGAAAAAGCACTTTCAGAAGGTTATGAGACAAGAAGACATTAGTGAGATATG
GTTTGAATATGAAGGCACACCACTGAAATGGCATTATCCAATTGGTTTGCTATTTGATCTTCTTGCATCA
AGTTCAGCTCTTCCTTGGAACATCACAGTACATTTTAAGAGTTTTCCAGAAAAAGACCTTCTGCACTGTC
CATCTAAGGATGCAATTGAAGCTCATTTTATGTCATGTATGAAAGAAGCTGATGCTTTAAAACATAAAAG
TCAAGTAATCAATGAAATGCAGAAAAAAGATCACAAGCAACTCTGGATGGGATTGCAAAATGACAGATTT
GACCAGTTTTGGGCCATCAATCGGAAACTCATGGAATATCCTGCAGAAGAAAATGGATTTCGTTATATCC
CCTTTAGAATATATCAGACAACGACTGAAAGACCTTTCATTCAGAAGCTGTTTCGTCCTGTGGCTGCAGA
TGGACAGTTGCACACACTAGGAGATCTCCTCAAAGAAGTTTGTCCTTCTGCTATTGATCCTGAAGATGGG
GAAAAAAAGAATCAAGTGATGATTCATGGAATTGAGCCAATGTTGGAAACACCTCTGCAGTGGCTGAGTG
AACATCTGAGCTACCCGGATAATTTTCTTCATATTAGTATCATCCCACAGCCAACAGATTGCCCAACTTT
CTTGTACAAAGTTGGCATTATAAGAAAGCATTGCTTATCAATTTGTTGCAACGAACAGGTCACTATCAGT
CAAAATAAAATCATTATTTGCCATCCAGCTGATATCCCCTATAGTGAGTCGTATTACATGGTCATAGCTG
TTTCCTGGCAGCTCTGGCCCGTGTCTCAAAATCTCTGATGTTACATTGCACAAGATAAAAATATATCATC
ATGCCTCCTCTAGACCAGCCAGGACAGAAATGCCTCGACTTCGCTGCTACCCAAGGTTGCCGGGTGACGC
ACACCGTGGAAACGGATGAAGGCACGAACCCAGTGGACATAAGCCTGTTCGGTTCGTAAGCTGTAATGCA
AGTAGCGTATGCGCTCACGCAACTGGTCCAGAACCTTGACCGAACGCAGCGGTGGTAACGGCGCAGTGGC
GGTTTTCATGGCTTGTTATGACTGTTTTTTTGGGGTACAGTCTATGCCTCGGGCATCCAAGCAGCAAGCG
CGTTACGCCGTGGGTCGATGTTTGATGTTATGGAGCAGCAACGATGTTACGCAGCAGGGCAGTCGCCCTA
AAACAAAGTTAAACATTATGAGGGAAGCGGTGATCGCCGAAGTATCGACTCAACTATCAGAGGTAGTTGG
CGTCATCGAGCGCCATCTCGAACCGACGTTGCTGGCCGTACATTTGTACGGCTCCGCAGTGGATGGCGGC
CTGAAGCCACACAGTGATATTGATTTGCTGGTTACGGTGACCGTAAGGCTTGATGAAACAACGCGGCGAG
CTTTGATCAACGACCTTTTGGAAACTTCGGCTTCCCCTGGAGAGAGCGAGATTCTCCGCGCTGTAGAAGT
CACCATTGTTGTGCACGACGACATCATTCCGTGGCGTTATCCAGCTAAGCGCGAACTGCAATTTGGAGAA
TGGCAGCGCAATGACATTCTTGCAGGTATCTTCGAGCCAGCCACGATCGACATTGATCTGGCTATCTTGC
TGACAAAAGCAAGAGAACATAGCGTTGCCTTGGTAGGTCCAGCGGCGGAGGAACTCTTTGATCCGGTTCC
TGAACAGGATCTATTTGAGGCGCTAAATGAAACCTTAACGCTATGGAACTCGCCGCCCGACTGGGCTGGC
GATGAGCGAAATGTAGTGCTTACGTTGTCCCGCATTTGGTACAGCGCAGTAACCGGCAAAATCGCGCCGA
AGGATGTCGCTGCCGACTGGGCAATGGAGCGCCTGCCGGCCCAGTATCAGCCCGTCATACTTGAAGCTAG
ACAGGCTTATCTTGGACAAGAAGAAGATCGCTTGGCCTCGCGCGCAGATCAGTTGGAAGAATTTGTCCAC
TACGTGAAAGGCGAGATCACCAAGGTAGTCGGCAAATAACCCTCGAGCCACCCATGACCAAAATCCCTTA
ACGTGAGTTACGCGTCGTTCCACTGAGCGTCAGACCCCGTAGAAA
Features (pLannotate 1.2.2; 12 found; start..end, strand, type, name):
     17..605     +  rep_origin     ori: high-copy-number ColE1/pMB1/pBR322/pUC origin of replication
    788..880     +  CDS            lacI (fragment): lac repressor; lacI; The lac repressor binds to the lac operator to inhibit transcription in E. coli. This inhibition can be relieved by adding lactose or isopropyl-β-D-thiogalactopyranoside (IPTG).
    935..962     -  terminator     rrnB T2 terminator: transcription terminator T2 from the E. coli rrnB gene
   1094..1137    +  terminator     rrnB T1 terminator: Escherichia coli rrnB; transcription terminator T1 from the E. coli rrnB gene
   1184..1220    -  CDS            lacZα (fragment): LacZα fragment of β-galactosidase; lacZ fragment
   1237..1332    +  protein_bind   attL3: mutant version of attL; recombination site for the Gateway® LR reaction LR Clonase™
   1335..2159    +  CDS            ATG5: ATG5_HUMAN - Also known as APG5L, ASP. Experimental evidence at protein level: Swiss-Prot protein existence level 1. (Microbial infection) May act as a proviral factor. In association with ATG12, negatively regulates the innate antiviral immune response by impairing the type I IFN production pathway upon vesicular stomatitis virus (VSV) infection (PubMed:17709747). Required for the translation of incoming hepatitis C virus (HCV) RNA and, thereby, for initiation of HCV replication, but not required once infection is established (PubMed:19666601). From Homo sapiens (Human).
   2162..2260    -  protein_bind   attL2: mutant version of attL; recombination site for the Gateway® LR reaction LR Clonase™
   2278..2296    -  promoter       T7 promoter: promoter for bacteriophage T7 RNA polymerase
   2486..2509    +  promoter       Pc promoter (fragment): intI1 (promoter lies within the coding sequence); class 1 integron promoter
   2685..2741    +  CDS            GmR (fragment): gentamycin acetyltransferase; aacC1; confers resistance to gentamycin
   2748..3539    +  CDS            SmR: aminoglycoside adenylyltransferase (Murphy, 1985); aadA; confers resistance to spectinomycin and streptomycin
