[The description below was written by a language model from this plasmid's Addgene catalogue record and pLannotate feature annotations shown in this document.]
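Description:
pDONR223_ATG5_WT is a Gateway entry clone built on the Invitrogen pDONR223 backbone, carrying the wild-type human ATG5 open reading frame (the reference transcript is given as the alternative insert name). It belongs to the Target Accelerator Plasmid Collection, a set of wild-type and variant ORF clones assembled for systematic functional testing of cancer-associated alleles. The sequenced plasmid is about 3.6 kb. It replicates in E. coli from a high-copy ColE1/pUC-type origin and is selected with spectinomycin through the aadA (SmR) aminoglycoside adenylyltransferase gene. A class 1 integron Pc promoter fragment and a remnant of a gentamicin resistance gene lie just upstream of this marker.

The ATG5 coding sequence is flanked by two attL recombination sites. The automated annotation labels them attL3 and attL2, and they are the sites through which LR Clonase transfers the ORF into an attR-containing destination vector. The entry clone has no promoter driving the insert, so expression depends entirely on the destination vector chosen. rrnB T1 and T2 terminators sit upstream of the cassette and help insulate it from read-through transcription. A T7 promoter lies downstream in the reverse orientation, and the short lacI and lacZα fragments are backbone remnants with no functional role.

The depositor notes that the ORF is in the "open" configuration, with no stop codon directly after the insert, which allows in-frame C-terminal fusions to tags or reporters supplied by the destination vector. ATG5 encodes a core autophagy protein that acts in conjugation with ATG12. This clone typically serves as the wild-type source ORF for building expression constructs, for example as the reference alongside mutant alleles.
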