Addgene plasmid #82246: pDONR223_ATG5_WT
Purpose: Gateway Donor vector containing ATG5 , part of the Target Accelerator Plasmid Collection.
Depositing lab: Jesse Boehm & William Hahn & David Root. Depositing organization: Broad Institute. Publication: Systematic Functional Interrogation of Rare Cancer Variants Identifies Oncogenic Alleles. Kim E, Ilic N, Shrestha Y, Zou L, Kamburov A, Zhu C, Yang X, Lubonja R, Tran N, Nguyen C, Lawrence MS, Piccioni F, Bagul M, Doench JG, Chouinard CR, Wu X, Hogstrom L, Natoli T, Tamayo P, Horn H, Corsello SM, Lage K, Root DE, Subramanian A, Golub TR, Getz G, Boehm JS, Hahn WC. Cancer Discov. 2016 Jul;6(7):714-26. doi: 10.1158/2159-8290.CD-16-0160. Epub 2016 May 4. PubMed 27147599.
Backbone
  Vector backbone: pDONR223
  Backbone manufacturer: Invitrogen
  Backbone size w/o insert (bp): 2790
  Vector type: Gateway Entry vector
Growth in bacteria
  Bacterial resistance: Spectinomycin, 50 μg/mL
  Growth temperature: 37°C
  Growth strain: DH5alpha
  Copy number: High Copy
Gene/Insert
  Gene/Insert name: ATG5 (alt name: NM_004849.3)
  Species: H. sapiens (human)
  Mutation: WT
  Entrez Gene: ATG5 (a.k.a. APG5, APG5-LIKE, APG5L, ASP, SCAR25, hAPG5)
  Promoter: None
  Cloning method: Gateway Cloning
  Sequencing primers: 5′ M13pUC-fwd; 3′ M13-Rev
Terms and licenses: Academic/Nonprofit Terms; Industry Terms: Not Available to Industry
Depositor comments: Open state: NO stop codon immediately follows insert. Supporting reference: Systematic morphological profiling of human gene and allele function via Cell Painting. Rohban MH, et al. Elife. 2017, Mar 18;6. pii: e24060. PubMed PMID 28315521
How to cite: pDONR223_ATG5_WT was a gift from Jesse Boehm & William Hahn & David Root (Addgene plasmid # 82246 ; http://n2t.net/addgene:82246 ; RRID:Addgene_82246)
