>Addgene plasmid #82246 | pDONR223_ATG5_WT | depositor partial sequence | sequence record 155617 | Insert sequence
ATGACAGATGACAAAGATGTGCTTCGAGATGTGTGGTTTGGACGAATTCCAACTTGTTTCACGCTATATC
AGGATGAGATAACTGAAAGGGAAGCAGAACCATACTATTTGCTTTTGCCAAGAGTAAGTTATTTGACGTT
GGTAACTGACAAAGTGAAAAAGCACTTTCAGAAGGTTATGAGACAAGAAGACATTAGTGAGATATGGTTT
GAATATGAAGGCACACCACTGAAATGGCATTATCCAATTGGTTTGCTATTTGATCTTCTTGCATCAAGTT
CAGCTCTTCCTTGGAACATCACAGTACATTTTAAGAGTTTTCCAGAAAAAGACCTTCTGCACTGTCCATC
TAAGGATGCAATTGAAGCTCATTTTATGTCATGTATGAAAGAAGCTGATGCTTTAAAACATAAAAGTCAA
GTAATCAATGAAATGCAGAAAAAAGATCACAAGCAACTCTGGATGGGATTGCAAAATGACAGATTTGACC
AGTTTTGGGCCATCAATCGGAAACTCATGGAATATCCTGCAGAAGAAAATGGATTTCGTTATATCCCCTT
TAGAATATATCAGACAACGACTGAAAGACCTTTCATTCAGAAGCTGTTTCGTCCTGTGGCTGCAGATGGA
CAGTTGCACACACTAGGAGATCTCCTCAAAGAAGTTTGTCCTTCTGCTATTGATCCTGAAGATGGGGAAA
AAAAGAATCAAGTGATGATTCATGGAATTGAGCCAATGTTGGAAACACCTCTGCAGTGGCTGAGTGAACA
TCTGAGCTACCCGGATAATTTTCTTCATATTAGTATCATCCCACAGCCAACAGAT
